>Addgene plasmid #23625 | pDONR223-PGK2 | depositor partial sequence | sequence record 10698 | Author sequence
ATGTCTCTTTCTAAGAAGTTGACTTTAGACAAACTGGATGTTAGAGGGAAGCGAGTCATCATGAGAGTAG
ACTTCAATGTTCCCATGAAGAAGAACCAGATTACAAACAACCAGAGGATCAAGGCTTCCATCCCAAGCAT
CAAGTACTGCCTGGACAATGGAGCCAAGGCAGTAGTTCTTATGAGTCATCTAGGTCGGCCTGATGGTGTT
CCCATGCCTGACAAATATTCCTTAGCACCTGTTGCTGTTGAGCTCAAATCCTTGCTGGGCAAGGATGTTC
TGTTCCTGAAGGACTGTGTAGGCGCAGAAGTGGAGAAAGCCTGTGCCAACCCAGCTCCTGGTTCAGTCAT
CCTGCTGGAGAACCTGCGCTTTCATGTGGAGGAAGAAGGGAAGGGCCAAGATCCCTCTGGAAAGAAGATT
AAAGCTGAGCCAGATAAAATAGAAGCCTTCCGAGCATCACTTTCCAAGCTAGGGGACGTCTATGTCAATG
ATGCTTTTGGCACTGCACACCGCGCTCATAGTTCCATGGTGGGAGTGAATCTGCCCCATAAAGCATCCGG
ATTCTTGATGAAGAAGGAACTAGATTACTTTGCTAAAGCCTTGGAAAACCCAGTGAGACCCTTTCTGGCT
ATACTTGGTGGAGCCAAAGTGGCAGACAAGATCCAACTTATCAAAAATATGCTGGACAAAGTCAATGAGA
TGATTATTGGTGGTGGAATGGCTTATACCTTCCTTAAGGTACTCAACAACATGGAGATTGGTGCTTCCCT
GTTTGATGAAGAGGGAGCCAAGATCGTTAAAGATATCATGGCCAAAGCACAAAAGAATGGTGTAAGGATT
ACTTTTCCTGTTGATTTTGTTACTGGGGACAAGTTTGACGAGAACGCTCAGGTTGGAAAAGCCACTGTAG
CATCTGGCATATCTCCTGGCTGGATGGGTTTGGACTGTGGTCCTGAGAGCAACAAGAATCATGCTCAAGT
TGTGGCTCAAGCAAGGCTAATTGTTTGGAATGGGCCGTTAGGAGTATTTGAATGGGATGCCTTTGCTAAG
GGAACCAAAGCCCTCATGGATGAAATTGTGAAAGCCACTTCCAAGGGCTGCATCACTGTTATAGGGGGTG
GAGACACTGCTACTTGCTGTGCCAAATGGAACACTGAAGATAAAGTCAGCCATGTCAGCACTGGAGGCGG
TGCCAGTCTAGAGCTTCTGGAAGGTAAAATCCTTCCTGGAGTAGAGGCCCTCAGCAACATGTAG
