>Addgene plasmid #23625 | pDONR223-PGK2 | addgene partial sequence | sequence record 29372 | 23625 with M13pUC-fwd
TCGGGCCCAATAATGATTTTATTTTGACTGATAGTGACCTGTTCGTTGCAACAAATTGATGAGCAATGCT
TTTTTATAATGCCAACTTTGTACAAAAAAGTTGGCATGTCTCTTTCTAAGAAGTTGACTTTAGACAAACT
GGATGTTAGAGGGAAGCGAGTCATCATGAGAGTAGACTTCAATGTTCCCATGAAGAAGAACCAGATTACA
AACAACCAGAGGATCAAGGCTTCCATCCCAAGCATCAAGTACTGCCTGGACAATGGAGCCAAGGCAGTAG
TTCTTATGAGTCATCTAGGTCGGCCTGATGGTGTTCCCATGCCTGACAAATATTCCTTAGCACCTGTTGC
TGTTGAGCTCAAATCCTTGCTGGGCAAGGATGTTCTGTTCCTGAAGGACTGTGTAGGCGCAGAAGTGGAG
AAAGCCTGTGCCAACCCAGCTCCTGGTTCAGTCATCCTGCTGGAGAACCTGCGCTTTCATGTGGAGGAAG
AAGGGAAGGGCCAAGATCCCTCTGGAAAGAAGATTAAAGCTGAGCCAGATAAAATAGAAGCCTTCCGAGC
ATCACTTTCCAAGCTAGGGGACGTCTATGTCAATGATGCTTTTGGCACTGCACACCGCGCTCATAGTTCC
