[The description below was written by a language model from this plasmid's Addgene catalogue record.]
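Description:
pDONR223-PGK2 is a Gateway entry-type clone built on the Invitrogen pDONR223 donor backbone (about 5 kb without insert) and carrying the open reading frame of human PGK2, phosphoglycerate kinase 2, as an insert of roughly 1.25 kb. It is a bacterial propagation and shuttle plasmid rather than an expression vector. It is maintained at high copy in standard E. coli cloning strains and selected with spectinomycin. The record gives no feature table, so the origin of replication and the recombination sites flanking the insert are not itemised. As a product of Gateway cloning into a donor vector, the ORF would be expected to sit between att sites that permit recombinational transfer. M13 forward and reverse primer sites on either side of the insert are listed for sequence verification.

The defining design feature is that the PGK2 ORF lacks a stop codon. This "open" configuration lets the coding sequence be moved by Gateway recombination into a destination vector that supplies a C-terminal epitope tag of the user's choice together with the stop codon. No mammalian promoter is described for this plasmid, and the depositors state that it should not be used directly for transfection. Expression in mammalian cells requires transfer into a suitable destination vector, and the depositors point to a companion set of four custom lentiviral vectors (pLX301 to pLX304), which are obtained separately. The clone belongs to an ORF kit associated with a published study of resistance to RAF inhibition through MAP kinase pathway reactivation.
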