Addgene plasmid #23625: pDONR223-PGK2
Depositing lab: William Hahn & David Root. Depositing organization: Dana-Farber Cancer Institute. Publication: COT drives resistance to RAF inhibition through MAP kinase pathway reactivation. Johannessen CM, Boehm JS, Kim SY, Thomas SR, Wardwell L, Johnson LA, Emery CM, Stransky N, Cogdill AP, Barretina J, Caponigro G, Hieronymus H, Murray RR, Salehi-Ashtiani K, Hill DE, Vidal M, Zhao JJ, Yang X, Alkan O, Kim S, Harris JL, Wilson CJ, Myer VE, Finan PM, Root DE, Roberts TM, Golub T, Flaherty KT, Dummer R, Weber BL, Sellers WR, Schlegel R, Wargo JA, Hahn WC, Garraway LA. Nature. 2010 Dec 16;468(7326):968-72. doi: 10.1038/nature09627 PubMed 21107320.
Backbone
  Vector backbone: pDONR223
  Backbone manufacturer: Invitrogen
  Backbone size w/o insert (bp): 5005
  Vector type: Gateway Donor vector
Growth in bacteria
  Bacterial resistance: Spectinomycin, 50 μg/mL
  Growth temperature: 37°C
  Growth strain: DH5alpha
  Copy number: High Copy
Gene/Insert
  Gene/Insert name: PGK2 (alt name: phosphoglycerate kinase 2)
  Species: H. sapiens (human)
  Insert size (bp): 1254
  Entrez Gene: PGK2 (a.k.a. HEL-S-272, PGKB, PGKPS, dJ417L20.2)
  Cloning method: Gateway Cloning
  Sequencing primers: 5′ M13pUC-fwd; 3′ M13rev
Terms and licenses: Academic/Nonprofit Terms; Industry Terms: Not Available to Industry
Depositor comments: The ORF has no Stop codon. This design enables easy recombination into a destination vector to add an epitope tag of choice and Stop codon to the ORF. Do NOT use this plasmid directly for transfections. A set of 4 custom lentiviral vectors is available ( pLX301 (http://www.addgene.org/25895/) , pLX302 (http://www.addgene.org/25896/) , pLX303 (http://www.addgene.org/25897/) , pLX304 (http://www.addgene.org/25890/) ) to be used to express these ORFs in mammalian cells. These plasmids are not included in the kit and must be ordered separately.
How to cite: pDONR223-PGK2 was a gift from William Hahn & David Root (Addgene plasmid # 23625 ; http://n2t.net/addgene:23625 ; RRID:Addgene_23625)
